Addgene plasmid #101720: pAAV hSyn1 CaRhGC wt T2A tDimer
Purpose: humanized, Neuron-specific promoter driven expression of the rhodopsin guanylyl cyclase from Catenaria anguillulae with a neuron-specific promoter. Useful for raising intracellular cAMP close to the m
Depositing lab: Thomas Oertner. Depositing organization: Universitaetsklinikum Hamburg-Eppendorf. Publication: Rhodopsin-cyclases for photocontrol of cGMP/cAMP and 2.3 A structure of the adenylyl cyclase domain. Scheib U, Broser M, Constantin OM, Yang S, Gao S, Mukherjee S, Stehfest K, Nagel G, Gee CE, Hegemann P. Nat Commun. 2018 May 24;9(1):2046. doi: 10.1038/s41467-018-04428-w. PubMed 29799525.
Backbone
  Vector backbone: pAAV
  Backbone manufacturer: Stratagene
  Backbone size w/o insert (bp): 4568
  Total vector size (bp): 7970
  Vector type: Mammalian Expression, AAV
Growth in bacteria
  Bacterial resistance: Ampicillin, 100 μg/mL
  Growth temperature: 37°C
  Growth strain: NEB Stable
  Copy number: High Copy
Gene/Insert 1
  Gene/Insert name: CatRhGC (alt name: CaCyclOP)
  Species: Cateneraria anguillulae
  Insert size (bp): 1867
  Promoter: hSyn1
  Cloning method: Restriction Enzyme; 5′ cloning site EcoRI (not destroyed); 3′ cloning site KpnI (not destroyed)
  Sequencing primers: 5′ gactcagcgctgcctcagtctg; 3′ GGATTCTCCTCCACGTCACCGC
Gene/Insert 2
  Gene/Insert name: red fluorescent protein (alt name: tDimer2)
  Species: Discoma sp.
  Insert size (bp): 1395
  Promoter: ribosomal skip sequence T2A
  Cloning method: Restriction Enzyme; 5′ cloning site BamHI (not destroyed); 3′ cloning site HindIII (not destroyed)
  Sequencing primers: 5′ ggcagaggaagtcttctaacat; 3′ GTAATCCAGAGGTTGATTATCG
Resource information
  A portion of this plasmid was derived from a plasmid made by: CatRhGC originally from P.Hegemann ,HU-Berlin Germany tDimer originally from R.Tsien, USD USA
Terms and licenses: Academic/Nonprofit Terms; Industry Terms: Not Available to Industry
How to cite: pAAV hSyn1 CaRhGC wt T2A tDimer was a gift from Thomas Oertner (Addgene plasmid # 101720 ; http://n2t.net/addgene:101720 ; RRID:Addgene_101720)
