[The description below was written by a language model from this plasmid's Addgene catalogue record and the feature table of its GenBank file.]
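Description:
pAAV hSyn1 CaRhGC wt T2A tDimer is an adeno-associated virus transfer plasmid of about 8 kb, built on the Stratagene pAAV backbone for mammalian, neuron-targeted expression. It is maintained in bacteria through a high-copy ColE1/pUC-type origin and an ampicillin resistance gene (bla) with its own promoter. An f1 phage origin is also present. Two AAV2 inverted terminal repeats flank the expression cassette, so the sequence between them can be packaged into recombinant AAV particles when helper functions are supplied. The plasmid can also be used directly for transfection.

The cassette lies on the complement strand of the annotated map. The human synapsin I promoter restricts expression to neurons and drives a single open reading frame. This frame encodes a humanized (codon-adapted) wild-type rhodopsin guanylyl cyclase from the fungus Catenaria anguillulae (CaRhGC, also called CatRhGC or CaCyclOP), followed by a T2A ribosomal skip peptide and the red fluorescent protein tDimer2, a tandem dimer derived from Discosoma red fluorescent protein. Skipping at T2A yields the light-activated cyclase and the red marker as separate polypeptides, so expressing neurons can be identified by fluorescence without fusing a tag to the enzyme. A WPRE downstream of the coding region enhances transcript stability and expression, and a human growth hormone polyadenylation signal terminates the message. The two coding sequences themselves are not annotated in the feature table, although T2A and the flanking elements are.

The construct is an optogenetic tool for light-controlled cyclic nucleotide production in neurons. The truncated purpose field mentions raising cAMP, but the enzyme is described as a guanylyl cyclase, which implies cGMP. The record does not resolve this discrepancy.
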