LOCUS       Exported 7971 bp ds-DNA circular SYN 13-MAY-2021
DEFINITION  humanized, Neuron-specific promoter driven expression of the
            rhodopsin guanylyl cyclase from Catenaria anguillulae with a
            neuron-specific promoter. Useful for raising intracellular cAMP
            close to the m.
ACCESSION   .
VERSION     .
KEYWORDS    pAAV hSyn1 CaRhGC wt T2A tDimer
SOURCE      synthetic DNA construct
  ORGANISM  synthetic DNA construct
REFERENCE   1 (bases 1 to 7971)
  AUTHORS   Scheib U, Broser M, Constantin OM, Yang S, Gao S, Mukherjee S,
            Stehfest K, Nagel G, Gee CE, Hegemann P
  TITLE     Rhodopsin-cyclases for photocontrol of cGMP/cAMP and 2.3 A structure
            of the adenylyl cyclase domain.
  JOURNAL   Nat Commun. 2018 May 24;9(1):2046. doi: 10.1038/s41467-018-04428-w.
  PUBMED    29799525
REFERENCE   2 (bases 1 to 7971)
  AUTHORS   .
  TITLE     Direct Submission
  JOURNAL   Exported May 13, 2021 from SnapGene Server 1.1.58
            http://www.snapgene.com
FEATURES             Location/Qualifiers
     source          1..7971
                     /organism="synthetic DNA construct"
                     /mol_type="other DNA"
     repeat_region   372..501
                     /label=AAV2 ITR (alternate)
                     /note="Functional equivalent of wild-type AAV2 ITR"
     rep_origin      complement(563..1151)
                     /direction=LEFT
                     /label=ori
                     /note="high-copy-number ColE1/pMB1/pBR322/pUC origin of
                     replication"
     primer_bind     complement(643..662)
                     /label=pBR322ori-F
                     /note="pBR322 origin, forward primer"
     CDS             complement(1322..2182)
                     /codon_start=1
                     /gene="bla"
                     /product="beta-lactamase"
                     /label=AmpR
                     /note="confers resistance to ampicillin, carbenicillin, and
                     related antibiotics"
                     /translation="MSIQHFRVALIPFFAAFCLPVFAHPETLVKVKDAEDQLGARVGYI
                     ELDLNSGKILESFRPEERFPMMSTFKVLLCGAVLSRIDAGQEQLGRRIHYSQNDLVEYS
                     PVTEKHLTDGMTVRELCSAAITMSDNTAANLLLTTIGGPKELTAFLHNMGDHVTRLDRW
                     EPELNEAIPNDERDTTMPVAMATTLRKLLTGELLTLASRQQLIDWMEADKVAGPLLRSA
                     LPAGWFIADKSGAGERGSRGIIAALGPDGKPSRIVVIYTTGSQATMDERNRQIAEIGAS
                     LIKHW"
     primer_bind     1945..1964
                     /label=Amp-R
                     /note="Ampicillin resistance gene, reverse primer"
     promoter        complement(2183..2287)
                     /gene="bla"
                     /label=AmpR promoter
     primer_bind     2355..2373
                     /label=pBRforEco
                     /note="pBR322 vectors, upsteam of EcoRI site, forward
                     primer"
     primer_bind     complement(2411..2433)
                     /label=pGEX 3'
                     /note="pGEX vectors, reverse primer"
     primer_bind     2533..2552
                     /label=pRS-marker
                     /note="pRS vectors, use to sequence yeast selectable
                     marker"
     rep_origin      complement(2569..3024)
                     /direction=LEFT
                     /label=f1 ori
                     /note="f1 bacteriophage origin of replication; arrow
                     indicates direction of (+) strand synthesis"
     primer_bind     complement(2706..2727)
                     /label=F1ori-F
                     /note="F1 origin, forward primer"
     primer_bind     2918..2937
                     /label=F1ori-R
                     /note="F1 origin, reverse primer"
     repeat_region   3099..3239
                     /label=AAV2 ITR
                     /note="inverted terminal repeat of adeno-associated virus
                     serotype 2"
     repeat_region   3110..3239
                     /label=AAV2 ITR
     polyA_signal    3279..3755
                     /label=hGH poly(A) signal
                     /note="human growth hormone polyadenylation signal"
     primer_bind     3537..3556
                     /label=hGH-PA-R
                     /note="Human growth hormone terminator, reverse primer"
     primer_bind     3822..3838
                     /label=pBluescriptKS
                     /note="For pBluescript vector"
     primer_bind     3823..3839
                     /label=KS primer
                     /note="common sequencing primer, one of multiple similar
                     variants"
     misc_feature    3842..4430
                     /label=WPRE
                     /note="woodchuck hepatitis virus posttranscriptional
                     regulatory element"
     CDS             3948..3959
                     /codon_start=1
                     /product="Factor Xa recognition and cleavage site"
                     /label=Factor Xa site
                     /translation="IEGR"
     primer_bind     4357..4377
                     /label=WPRE-R
                     /note="WPRE, reverse primer"
     regulatory      5845..5854
                     /regulatory_class="other"
                     /note="vertebrate consensus sequence for strong initiation
                     of translation (Kozak, 1987)"
     regulatory      5849..5858
                     /regulatory_class="other"
                     /note="vertebrate consensus sequence for strong initiation
                     of translation (Kozak, 1987)"
     CDS             complement(5874..5927)
                     /codon_start=1
                     /product="2A peptide from Thosea asigna virus capsid
                     protein"
                     /label=T2A
                     /note="Eukaryotic ribosomes fail to insert a peptide bond
                     between the Gly and Pro residues, yielding separate
                     polypeptides."
                     /translation="EGRGSLLTCGDVEENPGP"
     promoter        complement(7847..323)
                     /label=hSyn promoter
                     /note="human synapsin I promoter; confers neuron-specific
                     expression (Kugler et al., 2003)"
ORIGIN
        1 gtccggctgg gccggcggcg gcgcggacgc gaccaaggtg gccgggaagg ggagtttgcg
       61 ggggaccggc gagtgacgtc agcgcgcctt cagtgctgag gcggcggtgg cgcgcgccgc
      121 caggcggggg cgaaggcact gtccgcggtg ctgaagctgg cagtgcgcac gcgcctcgcc
      181 gcatcctgtt tcccctcccc ctctctgata ggggatgcgc aatttgggga atgggggttg
      241 ggtgcttgtc cagtgggtcg gggtcggtcg tcaggtaggc acccccaccc cgcctcatcc
      301 tggtcctaaa acccacttgc actcatacgc agggccctct gcagctcgag tctagcgacg
      361 cgtgcggccg caggaacccc tagtgatgga gttggccact ccctctctgc gcgctcgctc
      421 gctcactgag gccgggcgac caaaggtcgc ccgacgcccg ggcggcctca gtgagcgagc
      481 gagcgcgcag ctgcctgcag gacatgtgag caaaaggcca gcaaaaggcc aggaaccgta
      541 aaaaggccgc gttgctggcg tttttccata ggctccgccc ccctgacgag catcacaaaa
      601 atcgacgctc aagtcagagg tggcgaaacc cgacaggact ataaagatac caggcgtttc
      661 cccctggaag ctccctcgtg cgctctcctg ttccgaccct gccgcttacc ggatacctgt
      721 ccgcctttct cccttcggga agcgtggcgc tttctcatag ctcacgctgt aggtatctca
      781 gttcggtgta ggtcgttcgc tccaagctgg gctgtgtgca cgaacccccc gttcagcccg
      841 accgctgcgc cttatccggt aactatcgtc ttgagtccaa cccggtaaga cacgacttat
      901 cgccactggc agcagccact ggtaacagga ttagcagagc gaggtatgta ggcggtgcta
      961 cagagttctt gaagtggtgg cctaactacg gctacactag aagaacagta tttggtatct
     1021 gcgctctgct gaagccagtt accttcggaa aaagagttgg tagctcttga tccggcaaac
     1081 aaaccaccgc tggtagcggt ggtttttttg tttgcaagca gcagattacg cgcagaaaaa
     1141 aaggatctca agaagatcct ttgatctttt ctacggggtc tgacgctcag tggaacgaaa
     1201 actcacgtta agggattttg gtcatgagat tatcaaaaag gatcttcacc tagatccttt
     1261 taaattaaaa atgaagtttt aaatcaatct aaagtatata tgagtaaact tggtctgaca
     1321 gttaccaatg cttaatcagt gaggcaccta tctcagcgat ctgtctattt cgttcatcca
     1381 tagttgcctg actccccgtc gtgtagataa ctacgatacg ggagggctta ccatctggcc
     1441 ccagtgctgc aatgataccg cgagacccac gctcaccggc tccagattta tcagcaataa
     1501 accagccagc cggaagggcc gagcgcagaa gtggtcctgc aactttatcc gcctccatcc
     1561 agtctattaa ttgttgccgg gaagctagag taagtagttc gccagttaat agtttgcgca
     1621 acgttgttgc cattgctaca ggcatcgtgg tgtcacgctc gtcgtttggt atggcttcat
     1681 tcagctccgg ttcccaacga tcaaggcgag ttacatgatc ccccatgttg tgcaaaaaag
     1741 cggttagctc cttcggtcct ccgatcgttg tcagaagtaa gttggccgca gtgttatcac
     1801 tcatggttat ggcagcactg cataattctc ttactgtcat gccatccgta agatgctttt
     1861 ctgtgactgg tgagtactca accaagtcat tctgagaata gtgtatgcgg cgaccgagtt
     1921 gctcttgccc ggcgtcaata cgggataata ccgcgccaca tagcagaact ttaaaagtgc
     1981 tcatcattgg aaaacgttct tcggggcgaa aactctcaag gatcttaccg ctgttgagat
     2041 ccagttcgat gtaacccact cgtgcaccca actgatcttc agcatctttt actttcacca
     2101 gcgtttctgg gtgagcaaaa acaggaaggc aaaatgccgc aaaaaaggga ataagggcga
     2161 cacggaaatg ttgaatactc atactcttcc tttttcaata ttattgaagc atttatcagg
     2221 gttattgtct catgagcgga tacatatttg aatgtattta gaaaaataaa caaatagggg
     2281 ttccgcgcac atttccccga aaagtgccac ctgacgtcta agaaaccatt attatcatga
     2341 cattaaccta taaaaatagg cgtatcacga ggccctttcg tctcgcgcgt ttcggtgatg
     2401 acggtgaaaa cctctgacac atgcagctcc cggagacggt cacagcttgt ctgtaagcgg
     2461 atgccgggag cagacaagcc cgtcagggcg cgtcagcggg tgttggcggg tgtcggggct
     2521 ggcttaacta tgcggcatca gagcagattg tactgagagt gcaccataaa attgtaaacg
     2581 ttaatatttt gttaaaattc gcgttaaatt tttgttaaat cagctcattt tttaaccaat
     2641 agaccgaaat cggcaaaatc ccttataaat caaaagaata gcccgagata gagttgagtg
     2701 ttgttccagt ttggaacaag agtccactat taaagaacgt ggactccaac gtcaaaggnn
     2761 nnnnnnnnnn nnnnnnnnnn nnnnnnnnnn nnnnnnnnnn nnnnnnnnnn nnnnnnnnnn
     2821 nnnnnnnnnn nnnnnnnnnn nnnnnnnnnn nnnnnnnnnn nnnnnnnnnn nnnnnnnnnn
     2881 nnnnnnnnnn nnnnnnnnng nnnnnnnnnn nnnnnnnnnn nnnnnnnnnn nnnnnnnnnn
     2941 nnnnnnannn nnnnnnnnnn nnnnnnnnnn nnnnnnnnnn nnnnnnnnnn nnnnnnnnnn
     3001 nnnnnnnnnn nnnnnnnnnn nnnnnnnnnn nnnnnnnnnn nntatgcggt gtgaaatacc
     3061 gcacagatgc gtaaggagaa aataccgcat caggcgcccc tgcaggcagc tgcgcgctcg
     3121 ctcgctcact gaggccgccc gggcaaagcc cgggcgtcgg gcgacctttg gtcgcccggc
     3181 ctcagtgagc gagcgagcgc gcagagaggg agtggccaac tccatcacta ggggttcctg
     3241 cggccgctcg gtccgcacgt ggttacctac aaaatcagaa ggacagggaa gggagcagtg
     3301 gttcacgcct gtaatcccag caatttggga ggccaaggtg ggtagatcac ctgagattag
     3361 gagttggaga ccagcctggc caatatggtg aaaccccgtc tctaccaaaa aaacaaaaat
     3421 tagctgagcc tggtcatgca tgcctggaat cccaacaact cgggaggctg aggcaggaga
     3481 atcgcttgaa cccaggaggc ggagattgca gtgagccaag attgtgccac tgcactccag
     3541 cttggttccc aatagacccc gcaggcccta caggttgtct tcccaacttg ccccttgctc
     3601 cataccaccc ccctccaccc cataatatta tagaaggaca cctagtcaga caaaatgatg
     3661 caacttaatt ttattaggac aaggctggtg ggcactggag tggcaacttc cagggccagg
     3721 agaggcactg gggaggggtc acagggatgc cacccgtaga tcatctctag actcgaggtc
     3781 gaggccagag aggccatcga atggcgcgcc gcgatcgcgt ctcgaggtcg acggtatcga
     3841 tgcggggagg cggcccaaag ggagatccga ctcgtctgag ggcgaaggcg aagacgcgga
     3901 agaggccgca gagccggcag caggccgcgg gaaggaaggt ccgctggatt gagggccgaa
     3961 gggacgtagc agaaggacgt cccgcgcaga atccaggtgg caacacaggc gagcagccaa
     4021 ggaaaggacg atgatttccc cgacaacacc acggaattgt cagtgcccaa cagccgagcc
     4081 cctgtccagc agcgggcaag gcaggcggcg atgagttccg ccgtggcaat agggaggggg
     4141 aaagcgaaag tcccggaaag gagctgacag gtggtggcaa tgccccaacc agtgggggtt
     4201 gcgtcagcaa acacagtgca caccacgcca cgttgcctga caacgggcca caactcctca
     4261 taaagagaca gcaaccagga tttatacaag gaggagaaaa tgaaagccat acgggaagca
     4321 atagcatgat acaaaggcat taaagcagcg tatccacata gcgtaaaagg agcaacatag
     4381 ttaagaatac cagtcaatct ttcacaaatt ttgtaatcca gaggttgatt atcgataagc
     4441 ttttgctcga agtcgaccta caggaacagg tggtggcggc cctcggagcg ctcgtactgt
     4501 tccacgatgg tgtagtcctc gttgtgggag gtgatgtcca gcttggtgtc cacgtagtag
     4561 tagccgggca gctgcacggg cttcttggcc atgtagatgg tcttgaactc caccaggtag
     4621 tggccgccgt ccttcagctt cagggcctgg tggatctcgc ccttcagcac gccgtcgcgg
     4681 gggtacaggc gctcggtgga ggcctcccag cccatggtct tcttctgcat tacggggccg
     4741 tcggggggga agttggtgcc gcggaacttc accttgtaga tcagcgtgcc gtcctgcagg
     4801 gaggagtcct gggtcacggt caccacgccg ccgtcctcga agttcatcac gcgctcccac
     4861 ttgaagccct cggggaagga cagcttcttg tagtcgggga tgtcggcggg gtgcttcacg
     4921 tacgccttgg agccgtactg gaactggggg gacaggatgt cccaggcgaa gggcaggggg
     4981 ccgcccttgg tcaccttcag cttggcggtc tgggtgccct cgtaggggcg gccctcgccc
     5041 tcgccctcga tctcgaactc gtggccgttc acggagccct ccatgcgcac cttgaagcgc
     5101 atgaactctt tgatgacgtc ctcggaggag gcggtgccgg agctgccgct gccggtgctg
     5161 ccggtgccat gccccaggaa caggtggtgg cggccctcgg agcgctcgta ctgttccacg
     5221 atggtgtagt cctcgttgtg ggaggtgatg tccagcttgg tgtccacgta gtagtagccg
     5281 ggcagctgca cgggcttctt ggccatgtag atggtcttga actccaccag gtagtggccg
     5341 ccgtccttca gcttcagggc ctggtggatc tcgcccttca gcacgccgtc gcgggggtac
     5401 aggcgctcgg tggaggcctc ccagcccatg gtcttcttct gcattacggg gccgtcgggg
     5461 gggaagttgg tgccgcggaa cttcaccttg tagatcagcg tgccgtcctg cagggaggag
     5521 tcctgggtca cggtcaccac gccgccgtcc tcgaagttca tcacgcgctc ccacttgaag
     5581 ccctcgggga aggacagctt cttgtagtcg gggatgtcgg cggggtgctt cacgtacgcc
     5641 ttggagccgt actggaactg gggggacagg atgtcccagg cgaagggcag ggggccgccc
     5701 ttggtcacct tcagcttggc ggtctgggtg ccctcgtagg ggcggccctc gccctcgccc
     5761 tcgatctcga actcgtggcc gttcacggag ccctccatgc gcaccttgaa gcgcatgaac
     5821 tctttgatga cgtcctcgga ggaggccacc atggcggccg cggatcccgg tgcagggccg
     5881 ggattctcct ccacgtcacc gcatgttaga agacttcctc tgccctcggc cgcgggtacc
     5941 gactttctag cggtcaccca atatgtctgc atttttccct ttcctttcac ttccatcagg
     6001 tccagtggct gggtcacgaa ttttcccttg atcatctggt aagtagagtc ggagatatga
     6061 atgtgccctg ccttgctggt tgactccatc cgggaagctg tattgacggt atcccccacc
     6121 aggcaccaat gagggttcag gtcgcccagg actccggctg tcactggtcc actattcagg
     6181 ccgatgcgaa tgttgataga ttcgccggta gcagttttaa aagtcttgat catctcgatg
     6241 atgtccaggg cgaagttcac tgctcgatca gcgtggtcgg ggaccacctc tggtgctccg
     6301 gtcactccca gataagcgtc cccaatagtt tcgaccttat acacgcccca ccgcttagcg
     6361 atggcatcat actccagcca cagcttgttc agggtggcca tcatgtcctt tgtggaggtc
     6421 ctggagctaa tcacagtaaa gtttgtgatg tcagaaaaga agactgtcac ggattcgtac
     6481 tctttggcct cggttgcctg tccattcttc agctgttcca gcaccccctc aggcatcatc
     6541 ttctgcagaa tggcgtcaca gttagtgatc tgagattcca gttcctctgc aatagctgtg
     6601 atggcttcga ctttctgatt ctgtgcctgc tccacagtgc tgttgaccag caccagtgtc
     6661 aggaacacct tggccccaat atcgatcatg gtaaaagatg cctcagtcat tgtgaaactc
     6721 agcatgccag atgtaaaggc gaaccagctc agtggaaaca gggtccatgt ggtgacagtt
     6781 gagaagcgtg tccacctcag gccattcact tcaatgttgc aaggggtctc tccgttgatg
     6841 gccccagtaa aggacctcca caggctgtag accacgaagc taaagaaggc acatgacagg
     6901 atattaaaca ggtttcccca gggataaggg ggcagcacag ctccaaagaa cccgcagacc
     6961 accagggcgt aatcagagaa gaccaccccc caggcattat ggtctgcctg tgtaatctcg
     7021 gagatcagca gaatcaggac gggacaggta gcaatccact ccaggtatct tgcaggctcc
     7081 actgggttgc tcagggtgcc ttcgatggtt ggagtcagcc gcagcataat caggatgtat
     7141 gaactaaaag cgatgatgtt cactcccagc aggcacaggg acagtgcttt cttctctggg
     7201 tttctggcgc ctgcaaatcc catataactg aaagcaatcc cgatgccaaa tccgaaggcc
     7261 ccatagccgt accaaatgtc tgcccagccc ctattataag cctgtctttc ctggataaac
     7321 agagcgtaga aagcgccggc cacggtcaga atggcccaca tgataaactg tcctgtcagg
     7381 aatttcagtg aaggggtact cagcatcata tcccaggacc acatgtctgc gatgtttgtc
     7441 tggtactgct gcagagcgga ctgcttacta ggagagccag gtcggctatt ggcgggagag
     7501 gacacgttgc ttgaacttgc agaggaggtg ctgcggacat tggacacgct cagtgaattg
     7561 ttctgtctgt tccgcatatt agcgttgctt gaggcggtac tagagccagt gaccttgata
     7621 ttgggctgac tgggagatgg cagcagtgag gctccggagc tgcggaaact tccgtttcga
     7681 gtcagtggct gctcgacgat agggtgtttt gtcacgctac acttgcaatc gtcgcacagg
     7741 gttgaggttg gtgagtaaca gtattcaggg caggaacagc cactacatgc tccccgcagg
     7801 ttattatctt tatctttcat agacatagac attattgcga attcgactgc gctctcaggc
     7861 acgacacgac tcctccgctg cccaccgcag actgaggcag cgctgagtcg ccggcgccgc
     7921 agcgcagatg gtcgcgcccg tgccccccta tctcgcgcct cgcgtggtgc g
//
